Addgene plasmid #60155: pNB752
Purpose: Green beetle luciferase with nuclear localization signal (NLS) and adjustable degron tag (ssrA), driven by ADE17 promoter.
Depositing lab: Nicolas Buchler. Depositing organization: Duke University. Publication: Measuring fast gene dynamics in single cells with time-lapse luminescence microscopy. Mazo-Vargas A, Park H, Aydin M, Buchler NE. Mol Biol Cell. 2014 Sep 17. pii: mbc.E14-07-1187. 10.1091/mbc.E14-07-1187 PubMed 25232010.
Backbone
  Vector backbone: p406
  Backbone size w/o insert (bp): 5833
  Total vector size (bp): 7591
  Vector type: Yeast Expression
  Selectable markers: URA3
Growth in bacteria
  Bacterial resistance: Ampicillin, 100 μg/mL
  Growth temperature: 37°C
  Growth strain: DH5alpha
  Copy number: High Copy
Gene/Insert
  Gene/Insert name: GrLuc (alt names: Green beetle luciferase; pIS385-ADE17pr-NLS-GrLuc-ssrA)
  Species: Synthetic
  Insert size (bp): 1758
  Promoter: ADE17pr
  Tag / fusion protein: Nuclear localization signal (NLS) (N terminal on insert); ClpXP degron (C terminal on insert)
  Cloning method: Restriction Enzyme; 5′ cloning site PacI (not destroyed); 3′ cloning site AscI (not destroyed)
  Sequencing primers: 5′ cactttatgcttccggctcctatgtt; 3′ CTGCCGGTAGAGGTGTGGTCAATAAG
Terms and licenses: Academic/Nonprofit Terms; Industry Terms: Not Available to Industry
How to cite: pNB752 was a gift from Nicolas Buchler (Addgene plasmid # 60155 ; http://n2t.net/addgene:60155 ; RRID:Addgene_60155)
