[The description below was written by a language model from this plasmid's Addgene catalogue record and pLannotate feature annotations shown in this document.]
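Description:
pNB752 is a yeast expression plasmid built on the p406 backbone, a pBluescript-derived shuttle vector. It is propagated in E. coli at high copy through a ColE1/pUC-type origin with ampicillin resistance (bla), and it also carries an f1 phage origin. Selection in yeast relies on the URA3 auxotrophic marker with its native promoter, which can be counterselected with 5-FOA. The feature table shows no yeast replication origin (no 2μ or CEN/ARS element), which is consistent with an integrating-type vector, although the record does not explicitly state how the plasmid is maintained in yeast.

The payload is a synthetic green beetle luciferase (GrLuc) cloned between PacI and AscI sites. It is fused at its N terminus to a nuclear localization signal and at its C terminus to an ssrA degron recognised by the ClpXP protease. Expression is driven by the ADE17 promoter. The automated annotation does not label the luciferase coding sequence, which presumably lies in the unannotated stretch upstream of the ADH1 terminator. A fragment annotated as RPL15B sits just upstream of this region and may reflect genomic sequence captured with the promoter, but the record does not clarify this. Fragments of an Ashbya gossypii TEF promoter and a CYC1 terminator, together with T3/T7 promoters and lac remnants, are backbone leftovers.

The NLS concentrates the luminescent signal in the nucleus, and the ssrA tag is described as an adjustable degron that allows the reporter's stability to be tuned. A short-lived reporter of this kind can track rapid changes in promoter activity. The construct was designed for time-lapse luminescence microscopy of fast gene expression dynamics in single cells, here reporting on ADE17 promoter activity.
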