Features (pLannotate 1.2.2; 21 found; start..end, strand, type, name):
     96..200     +  promoter       AmpR promoter: bla
    201..1061    +  CDS            AmpR: β-lactamase; bla; confers resistance to ampicillin, carbenicillin, and related antibiotics
   1232..1820    +  rep_origin     ori: high-copy-number ColE1/pMB1/pBR322/pUC origin of replication
   2003..2095    +  CDS            lacI (fragment): lac repressor; lacI; The lac repressor binds to the lac operator to inhibit transcription in E. coli. This inhibition can be relieved by adding lactose or isopropyl-β-D-thiogalactopyranoside (IPTG).
   2108..2129    +  protein_bind   CAP binding site: CAP binding activates transcription in the presence of cAMP. E. coli catabolite activator protein
   2144..2174    +  promoter       lac promoter: promoter for the E. coli lac operon
   2182..2198    +  protein_bind   lac operator: The lac repressor binds to the lac operator to inhibit transcription in E. coli. This inhibition can be relieved by adding lactose or isopropyl-β-D-thiogalactopyranoside (IPTG). lac repressor encoded by lacI
   2243..2261    +  promoter       T3 promoter: promoter for bacteriophage T3 RNA polymerase
   2280..2777    +  CDS            RPL15B (fragment): RL15B_YEAST - Also known as RPL10B, RPL13B, YL10B. Experimental evidence at protein level: Swiss-Prot protein existence level 1. Component of the ribosome, a large ribonucleoprotein complex responsible for the synthesis of proteins in the cell. The small ribosomal subunit (SSU) binds messenger RNAs (mRNAs) and translates the encoded message by selecting cognate aminoacyl-transfer RNA (tRNA) molecules. The large subunit (LSU) contains the ribosomal catalytic site termed the peptidyl transferase center (PTC), which catalyzes the formation of peptide bonds, thereby polymerizing the amino acids de
   3234..3257    +  misc_feature   MCS (fragment): pBluescript multiple cloning site
   5039..5226    +  terminator     ADH1 terminator: S. cerevisiae ADH1; transcription terminator for the S. cerevisiae alcohol dehydrogenase 1 (ADH1) gene
   5301..5508    +  promoter       TEF promoter (fragment): Ashbya gossypii TEF promoter
   5499..5578    +  terminator     CYC1 terminator (fragment): S. cerevisiae CYC1; transcription terminator for CYC1
   5597..5615    -  promoter       T7 promoter: promoter for bacteriophage T7 RNA polymerase
   5623..5778    +  CDS            lacZα (fragment): LacZα fragment of β-galactosidase; lacZ fragment
   5786..6241    +  rep_origin     f1 ori (sequence partly withheld): f1 bacteriophage origin of replication; arrow indicates direction of (+) strand synthesis
   6242..6293    -  misc_feature   bom (fragment): basis of mobility region from pBR322
   6372..7175    -  CDS            URA3: orotidine-5'-phosphate decarboxylase, required for uracil biosynthesis; S. cerevisiae URA3; yeast auxotrophic marker, counterselectable with 5-fluoroorotic acid (5-FOA)
   7176..7391    -  promoter       URA3 promoter: S. cerevisiae URA3
   7406..7455    -  misc_feature   bom (fragment): basis of mobility region from pBR322
   7557..1       -  CDS            rop (fragment) (across the origin): Rop protein, which maintains plasmids at low copy number; rop
>Addgene plasmid #60155 | pNB752 | depositor full sequence | sequence record 96323 | pNB752 sequence 7591 bps
GACGAAAGGGCCTCGTGATACGCCTATTTTTATAGGTTAATGTCATGATAATAATGGTTTCTTAGACGTC
AGGTGGCACTTTTCGGGGAAATGTGCGCGGAACCCCTATTTGTTTATTTTTCTAAATACATTCAAATATG
TATCCGCTCATGAGACAATAACCCTGATAAATGCTTCAATAATATTGAAAAAGGAAGAGTATGAGTATTC
AACATTTCCGTGTCGCCCTTATTCCCTTTTTTGCGGCATTTTGCCTTCCTGTTTTTGCTCACCCAGAAAC
GCTGGTGAAAGTAAAAGATGCTGAAGATCAGTTGGGTGCACGAGTGGGTTACATCGAACTGGATCTCAAC
AGCGGTAAGATCCTTGAGAGTTTTCGCCCCGAAGAACGTTTTCCAATGATGAGCACTTTTAAAGTTCTGC
TATGTGGCGCGGTATTATCCCGTATTGACGCCGGGCAAGAGCAACTCGGTCGCCGCATACACTATTCTCA
GAATGACTTGGTTGAGTACTCACCAGTCACAGAAAAGCATCTTACGGATGGCATGACAGTAAGAGAATTA
TGCAGTGCTGCCATAACCATGAGTGATAACACTGCGGCCAACTTACTTCTGACAACGATCGGAGGACCGA
AGGAGCTAACCGCTTTTTTGCACAACATGGGGGATCATGTAACTCGCCTTGATCGTTGGGAACCGGAGCT
GAATGAAGCCATACCAAACGACGAGCGTGACACCACGATGCCTGTAGCAATGGCAACAACGTTGCGCAAA
CTATTAACTGGCGAACTACTTACTCTAGCTTCCCGGCAACAATTAATAGACTGGATGGAGGCGGATAAAG
TTGCAGGACCACTTCTGCGCTCGGCCCTTCCGGCTGGCTGGTTTATTGCTGATAAATCTGGAGCCGGTGA
GCGTGGGTCTCGCGGTATCATTGCAGCACTGGGGCCAGATGGTAAGCCCTCCCGTATCGTAGTTATCTAC
ACGACGGGGAGTCAGGCAACTATGGATGAACGAAATAGACAGATCGCTGAGATAGGTGCCTCACTGATTA
AGCATTGGTAACTGTCAGACCAAGTTTACTCATATATACTTTAGATTGATTTAAAACTTCATTTTTAATT
TAAAAGGATCTAGGTGAAGATCCTTTTTGATAATCTCATGACCAAAATCCCTTAACGTGAGTTTTCGTTC
CACTGAGCGTCAGACCCCGTAGAAAAGATCAAAGGATCTTCTTGAGATCCTTTTTTTCTGCGCGTAATCT
GCTGCTTGCAAACAAAAAAACCACCGCTACCAGCGGTGGTTTGTTTGCCGGATCAAGAGCTACCAACTCT
TTTTCCGAAGGTAACTGGCTTCAGCAGAGCGCAGATACCAAATACTGTCCTTCTAGTGTAGCCGTAGTTA
GGCCACCACTTCAAGAACTCTGTAGCACCGCCTACATACCTCGCTCTGCTAATCCTGTTACCAGTGGCTG
CTGCCAGTGGCGATAAGTCGTGTCTTACCGGGTTGGACTCAAGACGATAGTTACCGGATAAGGCGCAGCG
GTCGGGCTGAACGGGGGGTTCGTGCACACAGCCCAGCTTGGAGCGAACGACCTACACCGAACTGAGATAC
CTACAGCGTGAGCTATGAGAAAGCGCCACGCTTCCCGAAGGGAGAAAGGCGGACAGGTATCCGGTAAGCG
GCAGGGTCGGAACAGGAGAGCGCACGAGGGAGCTTCCAGGGGGAAACGCCTGGTATCTTTATAGTCCTGT
CGGGTTTCGCCACCTCTGACTTGAGCGTCGATTTTTGTGATGCTCGTCAGGGGGGCGGAGCCTATGGAAA
AACGCCAGCAACGCGGCCTTTTTACGGTTCCTGGCCTTTTGCTGGCCTTTTGCTCACATGTTCTTTCCTG
CGTTATCCCCTGATTCTGTGGATAACCGTATTACCGCCTTTGAGTGAGCTGATACCGCTCGCCGCAGCCG
AACGACCGAGCGCAGCGAGTCAGTGAGCGAGGAAGCGGAAGAGCGCCCAATACGCAAACCGCCTCTCCCC
GCGCGTTGGCCGATTCATTAATGCAGCTGGCACGACAGGTTTCCCGACTGGAAAGCGGGCAGTGAGCGCA
ACGCAATTAATGTGAGTTACCTCACTCATTAGGCACCCCAGGCTTTACACTTTATGCTTCCGGCTCCTAT
GTTGTGTGGAATTGTGAGCGGATAACAATTTCACACAGGAAACAGCTATGACCATGATTACGCCAAGCGC
GCAATTAACCCTCACTAAAGGGAACAAAAGCTGGAGCTCGCCGCTAGACCAACTAGACCAGACAAGGCTA
GGAGACTAGGCTACAAAGCCAAGCAAGGTTTCGTTATCTACCGTGTCAGGGTTAGACGCGGTAACAGAAA
GAGACCTGTTCCAAAGGGTGCTACTTACGGTAAGCCAACTAACCAAGGTGTCAATGAATTGAAATACCAA
AGATCCTTGAGAGCTACCGCTGAAGAAAGAGTTGGCCGTCGTGCTGCTAACTTGAGAGTCTTGAACTCCT
ACTGGGTCAACCAAGACTCTACTTACAAGTACTTCGAAGTTATATTGGTTGATCCTCAACACAAGGCTAT
CAGAAGAGATGCTCGGTACAACTGGATCTGCAATCCCGTCCATAAGCATCGTGAAGCTAGAGGCTTGACT
GCCACCGGTAAGAAATCCAGGGGTATCAACAAGGGACACAAATTCAACAACACCAAGGCCGGCAGAAGAA
AGACCTGGAAAAGACAAAATACTCTGTCGTTATGGAGGTATAGAAAATGAAATAGTTAGAACCGTATATA
GATCAATAATAATGCACTATGAACATTTTTTCAACCTGATTACTTCATCGTTCCTTTTCTTCGACTTATT
TTTTTTTTATTATTCTTCGCTCTTTGGCAGCATACGCAATTTGAATTTGCAGTTTTTGACTCTTTTTTCC
TTAGCGGAACGAACAATATTAATCATGCCAACTAAGTCATTGCAGAAGTCAACTTATCATTTATAAAGAA
GATCCTACCCTACAATGTGTGTACCCTGATGTGCCCAGAAATGAATTGACTCCTCTCATAACTTGTTAAT
ATTCGGATGTGCATATCACGTTCGGATCTATGTATATAAATGTACGCTCGTTTTAACCTTTAGTGTAGTA
CCTAAAATCTTTCTTACCAGCAACTAATAGCCCTTGAAGTAGTTTTGCTAGCTTGGACATCAAAGCACAT
ATCACCATCAAATTCTAGAACTAGTGGATCCCCCGGGTTAATTAACCATGGCTCCACCAAAAAAAAAAAG
AAAAGTTGCCATGGGTGGGGGCAGCATGATGAAGAGAGAAAAAAATGTTGTTTACGGCCCCGAACCCAAA
CACCCTTTGGGAAACTTTACTGCTGGAGAAATGCTCTACAATGCCCTTCATAAGCATTCCCACATACCGC
AAGCAATATTAGATGTGATGGGTAATGAATCGCTGTCATATCAAGAATTTTTCGACACTACTGTCAAGCT
AGGACAAAGTCTTCAAAATTGTGGATACAAGATGAATGATGTAGTGTCGATCTGTGCTGAGAACAATAAA
AGATTTTTCATCCCCATTATTTCAGCTTGGTATATTGGTATGGTTGTAGCACCTGTTAATGAAGACTACA
TCCCAGATGAACTTTGTAAAGTCACGGGTATATCAAAACCAATACTGGTCTTCACTACAAGAAAAATCTT
ACCTAAGGTATTAGAGGTAAAGGACAGAACTAATTACATAAAGAGAATTATAATACTAGATTCTGAAGAA
AATCTGCTTGGTTGCGAAAGTCTTCATAATTTTATGTCCCGTTATTCGGATAATAATCTTCAGACCTTTA
AGCCTCTACATTACGATCCTGTTGATCAAGTGGCAGCTATTTTATGTTCGTCAGGCACAACTGGATTACC
CAAAGGTGTTATGCAAACGCATAGAAACATTTGTGTTCGACTTACACATGCTTCGGATCCCAGAGTTGGA
ACACAACTTATTCCTGGAGTATCAGTTTTGGCGTATCTGCCTTTCTTCCATGCTTTTGGGTTTTCTATAA
ACTTAGGATACTTTATGGTGGGCCTTCGTGTTGTTATGCTAAGACGATTTAATCAAGAAGTATTTTTAAA
AGCCATTCAAGATTATGAAGTTCGAAGTGTAATCAACGTTCCATCAACAATACTGTTCTTGTCGAAAAGT
CCTTTAGTTGACAAATACGATTTATCGACTTTGGCGGAATTGTGTTGCGGCGCTGCACCATTAGCAAAGG
AAGTTGCTGAGATAGCAGTGAAACGACTAAACCTGCCAGGAATTCGTTGTGGATATGGTTTGACAGAGTC
TACTTCAGCTAATATACATACTCTTCACAATGAATTTAAGTCAGGATCACTTGGAAAAGTCACTCCTTAT
ATGGCTGCGAAAATAATAGATAGGAACACTGGTGAAGCTTTGGGACCAAATCAAGTTGGAGAACTATGCA
TCTGGGGTCCTATGGTAACAAAAGGTTACGTGAACAATCCACAAGCCACCAAAGAGGCTATTGATGACGA
CGGTTGGCTTCACTCTGGAGACTTTGGATACTATGATGAGGATGAATATTTCTATATAGTGGACCGTTAC
AAGGAACTTATTAAATATAAAGGCTATCAGGTAGCACCTGTAGAATTAGAAGAGATTTTATTACAACATC
CAGGTATAAGAGATGTTGCTGTCGTTGGTATTCCTGATATAGAAGCTGGAGAACTACCAGCTGGGTTCGT
GGTTAAACAACCCGGAGCACAACTTACAGCAAAAGAAGTTTACGATTTTCTTGCCCAACGGGTCTCTCAT
TCAAAGTATTTGCGTGGAGGAGTTCGATTCGTTGATTCAATACCCAGGAATGTTACAGGTAAAATTTCAA
GAAAAGAACTTCGAGAGGCGTTGATGGAAAAAGCTGGAGGTGGCAGTATGTACAAAACTAGTGCAGCGAA
CGACGAAAATTACGCCCTTGCAGCGTAATAACTAGTTAATACAAATAAGGCGCGCCACTTCTAAATAAGC
GAATTTCTTATGATTTATGATTTTTATTATTAAATAAGTTATAAAAAAAATAAGTGTATACAAATTTTAA
AGTGACTCTTAGGTTTTAAAACGAAAATTCTTATTCTTGAGTAACTCTTTCCTGTAGGTCAGGTTGCTTT
CTCAGGTATAGTATGAGGTCGCTCTTATTGACCACACCTCTACCGGCAGATCCGCTAGGGATAACAGGGT
AATATAGATCTGTTTAGCTTGCCTCGTCCCCGCCGGGTCACCCGGCCAGCGACATGGAGGCCCAGAATAC
CCTCCTTGACAGTCTTGACGTGCGCAGCTCAGGGGCATGATGTGACTGTCGCCCGTACATTTAGCCCATA
CATCCCCATGTATAATCATTTGCATCCATACATTTTGATGGCCGCACGGCGCGAAGCAAAAATTACGGCT
CCTCGCTGCAGACCTGCGAGCAGGGAAACGCTCCCCTCACAGACGCGTGTACGCATGTAACATTATACTG
AAAACCTTGCTTGAGAAGGTTTTGGGACGCTCGAAGGCTTTAATTTGCGGCCGGTACCCAATTCGCCCTA
TAGTGAGTCGTATTACGCGCGCTCACTGGCCGTCGTTTTACAACGTCGTGACTGGGAAAACCCTGGCGTT
ACCCAACTTAATCGCCTTGCAGCACATCCCCCTTTCGCCAGCTGGCGTAATAGCGAAGAGGCCCGCACCG
ATCGCCCTTCCCAACAGTTGCGCAGCCTGAATGGCGAATGGCGCG
[124 nt withheld, positions 5786-5909]
C
[91 nt withheld, positions 5911-6001]
A
[49 nt withheld, positions 6003-6051]
CCTTTGACGTTGGAGTCCACGTTCTTT
[37 nt withheld, positions 6079-6115]
ACCCTATCTCGGTCTATTCTTTTGATTTATAAGGGATTTTGCCGATTTCGGCCTATTGGTTAAAAAATGA
GCTGATTTAACAAAAATTTAACGCGAATTTTAACAAAATATTAACGTTTACAATTTCCTGATGCGGTATT
TTCTCCTTACGCATCTGTGCGGTATTTCACACCGCATAGGGTAATAACTGATATAATTAAATTGAAGCTC
TAATTTGTGAGTTTAGTATACATGCATTTACTTATAATACAGTTTTTTAGTTTTGCTGGCCGCATCTTCT
CAAATATGCTTCCCAGCCTGCTTTTCTGTAACGTTCACCCTCTACCTTAGCATCCCTTCCCTTTGCAAAT
AGTCCTCTTCCAACAATAATAATGTCAGATCCTGTAGAGACCACATCATCCACGGTTCTATACTGTTGAC
CCAATGCGTCTCCCTTGTCATCTAAACCCACACCGGGTGTCATAATCAACCAATCGTAACCTTCATCTCT
TCCACCCATGTCTCTTTGAGCAATAAAGCCGATAACAAAATCTTTGTCGCTCTTCGCAATGTCAACAGTA
CCCTTAGTATATTCTCCAGTAGATAGGGAGCCCTTGCATGACAATTCTGCTAACATCAAAAGGCCTCTAG
GTTCCTTTGTTACTTCTTCTGCCGCCTGCTTCAAACCGCTAACAATACCTGGGCCCACCACACCGTGTGC
ATTCGTAATGTCTGCCCATTCTGCTATTCTGTATACACCCGCAGAGTACTGCAATTTGACTGTATTACCA
ATGTCAGCAAATTTTCTGTCTTCGAAGAGTAAAAAATTGTACTTGGCGGATAATGCCTTTAGCGGCTTAA
CTGTGCCCTCCATGGAAAAATCAGTCAAGATATCCACATGTGTTTTTAGTAAACAAATTTTGGGACCTAA
TGCTTCAACTAACTCCAGTAATTCCTTGGTGGTACGAACATCCAATGAAGCACACAAGTTTGTTTGCTTT
TCGTGCATGATATTAAATAGCTTGGCAGCAACAGGACTAGGATGAGTAGCAGCACGTTCCTTATATGTAG
CTTTCGACATGATTTATCTTCGTTTCCTGCAGGTTTTTGTTCTGTGCAGTTGGGTTAAGAATACTGGGCA
ATTTCATGTTTCTTCAACACTACATATGCGTATATATACCAATCTAAGTCTGTGCTCCTTCCTTCGTTCT
TCCTTCTGTTCGGAGATTACCGAATCAAAAAAATTTCAAAGAAACCGAAATCAAAAAAAAGAATAAAAAA
AAAATGATGAATTGAATTGAAAAGCTGTGGTATGGTGCACTCTCAGTACAATCTGCTCTGATGCCGCATA
GTTAAGCCAGCCCCGACACCCGCCAACACCCGCTGACGCGCCCTGACGGGCTTGTCTGCTCCCGGCATCC
GCTTACAGACAAGCTGTGACCGTCTCCGGGAGCTGCATGTGTCAGAGGTTTTCACCGTCATCACCGAAAC
GCGCGA
