>Addgene plasmid #60155 | pNB752 | addgene partial sequence | sequence record 98226 | pHybLex_rev 5'-GAGTCACTTTAAAATTTGTATACAC-3'
AACTTATTTAATAATAAAAATCATAAATCATAAGAAATTCGCTTATTTAGAAGTGGCGCGCCTTATTTGT
ATTAACTAGTTATTACGCTGCAAGGGCGTAATTTTCGTCGTTCGCTGCACTAGTTTTGTACATACTGCCA
CCTCCAGCTTTTTCCATCAACGCCTCTCGAAGTTCTTTTCTTGAAATTTTACCTGTAACATTCCTGGGTA
TTGAATCAACGAATCGAACTCCTCCACGCAAATACTTTGAATGAGAGACCCGTTGGGCAAGAAAATCGTA
AACTTCTTTTGCTGTAAGTTGTGCTCCGGGTTGTTTAACCACGAACCCAGCTGGTAGTTCTCCAGCTTCT
ATATCAGGAATACCAACGACAGCAACATCTCTTATACCTGGATGTTGTAATAAAATCTCTTCTAATTCTA
CAGGTGCTACCTGATAGCCTTTATATTTAATAAGTTCCTTGTAACGGTCCACTATATAGAAATATTCATC
CTCATCATAGTATCCAAAGTCTCCAGAGTGAAGCCAACCGTCGTCATCAATAGCCTCTTTGGTGGCTTGT
GGATTGTTCACGTAACCTTTTGTTACCATAGGACCCCAGATGCATAGTTCTCCAACTTGATTTGGTCCCA
AAGCTTCACCAGTGTTCCTATCTATTATTTTCGCAGCCATATAAGGAGTGACTTTTCCAAGTGATCCTGA
CTTAAATTCATTGTGAAGAGTATGTATATTAGCTGAAGTAGACTCTGTCAAACCATATCCACAACGAATT
CCTGGCAGGTTTAGTCGTTTCACTGCTATCTCAGCAACTTCCTTTGCTAATGGTGCAGCGCCGCAACACA
ATTCCGCCAAAGTCGATAAATCGTATTTGTCAACTAAAGGACTTTTCGACAAGAACAGTATTGTTGATGG
AACGTTGATTACACTTCGAACTTCATAATCTTGAATGGCTTTTAAAAATACTTCTTGATTAAATCGTCTT
AGCATAACAACACGAAGGCC
