>Addgene plasmid #60155 | pNB752 | addgene partial sequence | sequence record 98550 | M13pUC-Rev 5'-AGCGGATAACAATTTCACACAGG-3'
TGACCATGATTACGCCAAGCGCGCAATTAACCCTCACTAAAGGGAACAAAAGCTGGAGCTCGCCGCTAGA
CCAACTAGACCAGACAAGGCTAGGAGACTAGGCTACAAAGCCAAGCAAGGTTTCGTTATCTACCGTGTCA
GGGTTAGACGCGGTAACAGAAAGAGACCTGTTCCAAAGGGTGCTACTTACGGTAAGCCAACTAACCAAGG
TGTCAATGAATTGAAATACCAAAGATCCTTGAGAGCTACCGCTGAAGAAAGAGTTGGCCGTCGTGCTGCT
AACTTGAGAGTCTTGAACTCCTACTGGGTCAACCAAGACTCTACTTACAAGTACTTCGAAGTTATATTGG
TTGATCCTCAACACAAGGCTATCAGAAGAGATGCTCGGTACAACTGGATCTGCAATCCCGTCCATAAGCA
TCGTGAAGCTAGAGGCTTGACTGCCACCGGTAAGAAATCCAGGGGTATCAACAAGGGACACAAATTCAAC
AACACCAAGGCCGGCAGAAGAAAGACCTGGAAAAGACAAAATACTCTGTCGTTATGGAGGTATAGAAAAT
GAAATAGTTAGAACCGTATATAGATCAATAATAATGCACTATGAACATTTTTTCAACCTGATTACTTCAT
CGTTCCTTTTCTTCGACTTATTTTTTTTTTATTATTCTTCGCTCTTTGGCAGCATACGCAATTTGAATTT
GCAGTTTTTGACTCTTTTTTCCTTAGCGGAACGAACAATATTAATCATGCCAACTAAGTCATTGCAGAAG
TCAACTTATCATTTATAAAGAAGATCCTACCCTACAATGTGTGTACCCTGATGTGCCCAGAAATGAATTG
ACTCCTCTCATAACTTGTTAATATTCGGATGTGCATATCACGTTCGGATCTATGTATATAAATGTACGCT
CGTTTTAACCTTTAGTGTAGTACCTAAAATCTTTCTTACCAGCAACTAATAGCCCTTGAAGTAGTTTTGC
TAGCTTGGACAT
