>Addgene plasmid #60155 | pNB752 | addgene partial sequence | sequence record 99096 | pBluescript-SK 5'-tctagaactagtggatc-3'
AAAAAAAAGAAAAGTTGCCATGGGTGGGGGCAGCATGATGAAGAGAGAAAAAAATGTTGTTTACGGCCCC
GAACCCAAACACCCTTTGGGAAACTTTACTGCTGGAGAAATGCTCTACAATGCCCTTCATAAGCATTCCC
ACATACCGCAAGCAATATTAGATGTGATGGGTAATGAATCGCTGTCATATCAAGAATTTTTCGACACTAC
TGTCAAGCTAGGACAAAGTCTTCAAAATTGTGGATACAAGATGAATGATGTAGTGTCGATCTGTGCTGAG
AACAATAAAAGATTTTTCATCCCCATTATTTCAGCTTGGTATATTGGTATGGTTGTAGCACCTGTTAATG
AAGACTACATCCCAGATGAACTTTGTAAAGTCACGGGTATATCAAAACCAATACTGGTCTTCACTACAAG
AAAAATCTTACCTAAGGTATTAGAGGTAAAGGACAGAACTAATTACATAAAGAGAATTATAATACTAGAT
TCTGAAGAAAATCTGCTTGGTTGCGAAAGTCTTCATAATTTTATGTCCCGTTATTCGGATAATAATCTTC
AGACCTTTAAGCCTCTACATTACGATCCTGTTGATCAAGTGGCAGCTATTTTATGTTCGTCAGGCACAAC
TGGATTACCCAAAGGTGTTATGCAAACGCATAGAAACATTTGTGTTCGACTTACACATGCTTCGGATCCC
AGAGTTGGAACACAACTTATTCCTGGAGTATCAGTTTTGGCGTATCTGCCTTTCTTCCATGCTTTTGGGT
TTTCTATAAACTTAGGATACTTTATGGTGGGCCTTCGTGTTGTTATGCTAAGACGATTTAATCAAGAA
